>Addgene plasmid #107359 | pNP1 sfGFP trigger | addgene full sequence | sequence record 209395 | Addgene NGS Result
GCTAGTGGTGCTAGCCCCGCGAAATTAATACGACTCACTATAGGGACGTCGATTCACCGTCGAATCGACG
TAGATACAGACATACAAAGACGACAATAAGTGATAGACTAGCATAACCCCTTGGGGCCTCTAAACGGGTC
TTGAGGGGTTTTTTGCTGAAAGGAGGAACTATATCCGGAAGCTTGGCACTGGCCGACCGGGGTCGAGCAC
TGACTCGCTGCGCTCGGTCGTTCGGCTGCGGCGAGCGGTATCAGCTCACTCAAAGGCGGTAATACGGTTA
TCCACAGAATCAGGGGATAACGCAGGAAAGAACATGTGAGCAAAAGGCCAGCAAAAGGCCAGGAACCGTA
AAAAGGCCGCGTTGCTGGCGTTTTTCCATAGGCTCCGCCCCCCTGACGAGCATCACAAAAATCGACGCTC
AAGTCAGAGGTGGCGAAACCCGACAGGACTATAAAGATACCAGGCGTTTCCCCCTGGAAGCTCCCTCGTG
CGCTCTCCTGTTCCGACCCTGCCGCTTACCGGATACCTGTCCGCCTTTCTCCCTTCGGGAAGCGTGGCGC
TTTCTCATAGCTCACGCTGTAGGTATCTCAGTTCGGTGTAGGTCGTTCGCTCCAAGCTGGGCTGTGTGCA
CGAACCCCCCGTTCAGCCCGACCGCTGCGCCTTATCCGGTAACTATCGTCTTGAGTCCAACCCGCTAAGA
CACGACTTATCGCCACTGGCAGCAGCCACTGGTAACAGGATTAGCAGAGCGAGGTATGTAGGCGGTGCTA
CAGAGTTCTTGAAGTGGTGGCCTAACTACGGCTACACTAGAAGAACAGTATTTGGTATCTGCGCTCTGCT
GAAGCCAGTTACCTTCGGAAAAAGAGTTGGTAGCTCTTGATCCGGCAAACAAACCACCGCTGGTAGCGGT
GGTTTTTTTGTTTGCAAGCAGCAGATTACGCGCAGAAAAAAAGGATCTCAAGAAGATCCTTTGATCTTTT
CTACGGGGTCTGACGCTCAGTGGAACGAAAACTCACAGATCCGGGATTTTGGTCATGAGATTATCAAAAA
GGATCTTCACCTAGATCCTTTTAAATTAAAAATGAAGTTTTAAATCAATCTAAAGTATATATGAGTAAAC
TTGGTCTGACAGTTACCAATGCTTAATCAGTGAGGCACCTATCTCAGCGATCTGTCTATTTCGTTCATCC
ATAGTTGCCTGACTCCCCGTCGTGTAGATAACTACGATACGGGAGGGCTTACCATCTGGCCCCAGTGCTG
CAATGATACCGCGAGACCCACGCTCACCGGCTCCAGATTTATCAGCAATAAACCAGCCAGCCGGAAGGGC
CGAGCGCAGAAGTGGTCCTGCAACTTTATCCGCCTCCATCCAGTCTATTAATTGTTGCCGGGAAGCTAGA
GTAAGTAGTTCGCCAGTTAATAGTTTGCGCAACGTTGTTGCCATTGCTACAGGCATCGTGGTGTCACGCT
CGTCGTTTGGTATGGCTTCATTCAGCTCCGGTTCCCAACGATCAAGGCGAGTTACATGATCCCCCATGTT
GTGCAAAAAAGCGGTTAGCTCCTTCGGTCCTCCGATCGTTGTCAGAAGTAAGTTGGCCGCAGTGTTATCA
CTCATGGTTATGGCAGCACTGCATAATTCTCTTACTGTCATGCCATCCGTAAGATGCTTTTCTGTGACTG
GTGAGTACTCAACCAAGTCATTCTGAGAATAGTGTATGCGGCGACCGAGTTGCTCTTGCCCGGCGTCAAT
ACGGGATAATACCGCGCCACATAGCAGAACTTTAAAAGTGCTCATCATTGGAAAACGTTCTTCGGGGCGA
AAACTCTCAAGGATCTTACCGCTGTTGAGATCCAGTTCGATGTAACCCACTCGTGCACCCAACTGATCTT
CAGCATCTTTTACTTTCACCAGCGTTTCTGGGTGAGCAAAAACAGGAAGGCAAAATGCCGCAAAAAAGGG
AATAAGGGCGACACGGAAATGTTGAATACTCATACTCTTCCTTTTTCAATATTATTGAAGCATTTATCAG
GGTTATTGTCTCATGAGCGGATACATATTTGAATGTATTTAGAAAAATAAACAAATAGGGGTTCCGCGCA
CATTTCCCCGAAAAGT
Features (pLannotate 1.2.2; 5 found; start..end, strand, type, name):
     26..44      +  promoter       T7 promoter: promoter for bacteriophage T7 RNA polymerase
    108..155     +  terminator     T7 terminator: transcription terminator for bacteriophage T7 RNA polymerase
    373..961     -  rep_origin     ori: high-copy-number ColE1/pMB1/pBR322/pUC origin of replication
   1133..1993    -  CDS            AmpR: β-lactamase; bla; confers resistance to ampicillin, carbenicillin, and related antibiotics
   1994..2098    -  promoter       AmpR promoter: bla
