[The description below was written by a language model from this plasmid's Addgene catalogue record and pLannotate feature annotations shown in this document.]
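Description:
pNP1 sfGFP trigger is a compact (about 2.1 kb) bacterial expression plasmid built on the pNP1 cloning backbone. It is maintained at high copy in E. coli through a ColE1/pUC-type origin of replication and is selected with ampicillin via a β-lactamase (AmpR) gene driven by its native bla promoter. Apart from these maintenance elements, the annotated sequence contains only a minimal transcription unit, in which a T7 promoter is followed a short distance downstream by a T7 terminator.

The payload is a 63 bp insert recorded as "toehold trigger 7", placed between the T7 promoter and terminator by Gibson assembly. It encodes no protein. Transcription by T7 RNA polymerase yields a short trigger RNA that acts in trans on a matching toehold switch, here the companion pNP1 sfGFP toehold switch construct. In a toehold switch, the ribosome binding site and start codon of the reporter mRNA are held in a hairpin so that translation is blocked. The cognate trigger RNA base-pairs with the exposed single-stranded toehold and unwinds the hairpin by strand displacement, which allows the reporter, in this case superfolder GFP, to be translated. Despite its name, this plasmid carries no sfGFP coding sequence and supplies only the activating RNA.

The construct comes from a modular synthetic biology education kit, and part of it derives from the original de novo designed toehold switch work. It is meant to be paired with its switch plasmid wherever T7 RNA polymerase is available, to demonstrate RNA-programmed control of gene expression with fluorescence as the readout.
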