Addgene plasmid #107359: pNP1 sfGFP trigger
Purpose: Trigger sequence for pNP1 sfGFP toehold switch
Depositing lab: James Collins. Depositing organization: Massachusetts Institute of Technology. Publication: BioBits Explorer: A modular synthetic biology education kit. Huang A, Nguyen PQ, Stark JC, Takahashi MK, Donghia N, Ferrante T, Dy AJ, Hsu KJ, Dubner RS, Pardee K, Jewett MC, Collins JJ. Sci Adv. 2018 Aug 1;4(8):eaat5105. doi: 10.1126/sciadv.aat5105. eCollection 2018 Aug. PubMed 30083608.
Backbone
  Vector backbone: pNP1
  Backbone manufacturer: New England Biolabs (cloning vector)
  Backbone size w/o insert (bp): 2053
  Total vector size (bp): 2116
  Vector type: Bacterial Expression
Growth in bacteria
  Bacterial resistance: Ampicillin, 100 μg/mL
  Growth temperature: 37°C
  Growth strain: DH5alpha
  Copy number: High Copy
Gene/Insert
  Gene/Insert name: toehold trigger 7
  Insert size (bp): 63
  Promoter: T7
  Cloning method: Gibson Cloning
  Sequencing primers: 5′ CCCGCGAAATTAATACGACTCACTATAGG; 3′ AGTGCCAAGCTTCCGGATATAGTTC
Resource information
  A portion of this plasmid was derived from a plasmid made by: Green, A.A., Silver, P.A., Collins, J.J., and Yin, P. (2014). Toehold switches: de-novo-designed regulators of gene expression. Cell 159, 925–939.
Terms and licenses: Academic/Nonprofit Terms; Industry Terms: Not Available to Industry
How to cite: pNP1 sfGFP trigger was a gift from James Collins (Addgene plasmid # 107359 ; http://n2t.net/addgene:107359 ; RRID:Addgene_107359)
